>Addgene plasmid #135471 | pCAGGS_VP35_MARV | depositor full sequence | sequence record 262553 | pCAGGS_VP35_MARV sequence 6183 bps
GTCGACATTGATTATTGACTAGTTATTAATAGTAATCAATTACGGGGTCATTAGTTCATAGCCCATATAT
GGAGTTCCGCGTTACATAACTTACGGTAAATGGCCCGCCTGGCTGACCGCCCAACGACCCCCGCCCATTG
ACGTCAATAATGACGTATGTTCCCATAGTAACGCCAATAGGGACTTTCCATTGACGTCAATGGGTGGACT
ATTTACGGTAAACTGCCCACTTGGCAGTACATCAAGTGTATCATATGCCAAGTACGCCCCCTATTGACGT
CAATGACGGTAAATGGCCCGCCTGGCATTATGCCCAGTACATGACCTTATGGGACTTTCCTACTTGGCAG
TACATCTACGTATTAGTCATCGCTATTACCATGGGTCGAGGTGAGCCCCACGTTCTGCTTCACTCTCCCC
ATCTCCCCCCCCTCCCCACCCCCAATTTTGTATTTATTTATTTTTTAATTATTTTGTGCAGCGATGGGGG
CGGGGGGGGGGGGGGCGCGCGCCAGGCGGGGCGGGGCGGGGCGAGGGGCGGGGCGGGGCGAGGCGGAGAG
GTGCGGCGGCAGCCAATCAGAGCGGCGCGCTCCGAAAGTTTCCTTTTATGGCGAGGCGGCGGCGGCGGCG
GCCCTATAAAAAGCGAAGCGCGCGGCGGGCGGGAGTCGCTGCGTTGCCTTCGCCCCGTGCCCCGCTCCGC
GCCGCCTCGCGCCGCCCGCCCCGGCTCTGACTGACCGCGTTACTCCCACAGGTGAGCGGGCGGGACGGCC
CTTCTCCTCCGGGCTGTAATTAGCGCTTGGTTTAATGACGGCTCGTTTCTTTTCTGTGGCTGCGTGAAAG
CCTTAAAGGGCTCCGGGAGGGCCCTTTGTGCGGGGGGGAGCGGCTCGGGGGGTGCGTGCGTGTGTGTGTG
CGTGGGGAGCGCCGCGTGCGGCCCGCGCTGCCCGGCGGCTGTGAGCGCTGCGGGCGCGGCGCGGGGCTTT
GTGCGCTCCGCGTGTGCGCGAGGGGAGCGCGGCCGGGGGCGGTGCCCCGCGGTGCGGGGGGGCTGCGAGG
GGAACAAAGGCTGCGTGCGGGGTGTGTGCGTGGGGGGGTGAGCAGGGGGTGTGGGCGCGGCGGTCGGGCT
GTAACCCCCCCCTGCACCCCCCTCCCCGAGTTGCTGAGCACGGCCCGGCTTCGGGTGCGGGGCTCCGTGC
GGGGCGTGGCGCGGGGCTCGCCGTGCCGGGCGGGGGGTGGCGGCAGGTGGGGGTGCCGGGCGGGGCGGGG
CCGCCTCGGGCCGGGGAGGGCTCGGGGGAGGGGCGCGGCGGCCCCGGAGCGCCGGCGGCTGTCGAGGCGC
GGCGAGCCGCAGCCATTGCCTTTTATGGTAATCGTGCGAGAGGGCGCAAGGGACTTCCTTTGTCCCAAAT
CTGTGCGGAGCCGAAATCTGGGAGGCGCCGCCGCACCCCCTCTAGCGGGCGCGGGGCGAAGCGGTGCGGC
GCCGGCAGGAAGGAAATGGGCGGGGAGGGCCTTCGTGCGTCGCCGCGCCGCCGTCCCCTTCTCCCTCTCC
AGCCTCGGGGCTGTCCGCGGGGGGACGGCTGCCTTCGGGGGGGACGGGGCAGGGCGGGGTTCGGCTTCTG
GCGTGTGACCGGCAGCTCTAGAGCCTCTGCTAACCATGTTCATGCCTTCTTCTTTTTCCTACAGCTCCTG
GGCAACGTGCTGGTTATTGTGCTGTCTCATCATTTTGGCAAAGAATTCCCCGGGGAGCTCACTAGTGGAT
CCCTCACAATGTGGGACTCATCATACATGCAGCAAGTCAGCGAAGGGTTGATGACTGGAAAAGTACCCAT
AGATCAAGTGTTTGGTGCCAATCCCTTAGAGAAGTTATACAAGAGAAGAAAACCAAAAGGCACAGTTGGA
CTACAATGTAGCCCTTGTCTAATGTCAAAGGCGACAAGTACTGATGATATTATTTGGGACCAACTGATCG
TGAAGAGAACACTAGCTGATCTACTTATACCGATAAATAGGCAGATATCAGACATTCAAAGCACTCTAAG
CGAAGTAACAACAAGAGTCCATGAAATTGAGCGGCAATTACATGAGATTACCCCAGTTTTAAAAATGGGA
AGGACACTGGAAGCAATTTCCAAGGGGATGTCAGAAATGTTAGCCAAATACGACCACCTTGTAATTTCAA
CTGGAAGAACCACTGCACCAGCTGCTGCCTTTGATGCCTACTTAAATGAGCATGGTGTCCCTCCCCCTCA
ACCCGCGATTTTCAAAGATCTTGGGGTTGCCCAACAAGCTTGTAGTAAGGGGACCATGGTTAAAAATGCA
ACAACAGATGCAGCCGACAAGATGTCGAAGGTTCTTGAACTCAGTGAGGAAACGTTCTCCAAGCCAAACC
TTTCAGCTAAGGATTTAGCCCTTTTATTGTTTACCCATCTACCCGGCAACAACACTCCATTCCATATCCT
AGCTCAGGTCCTTTCAAAAATTGCTTACAAGTCAGGAAAATCCGGAGCATTCTTGGATGCATTTCACCAG
ATTCTAAGTGAAGGAGAGAATGCTCAGGCGGCATTAACTCGACTAAGCAGAACATTTGACGCTTTCCTTG
GAGTGGTTCCTCCAGTGATAAGAGTCAAAAACTTCCAAACAGTCCCTCGTCCATGTCAAAAAAGTCTTCG
GGCTGTCCCTCCAAATCCAACAATTGACAAAGGATGGGTCTGTGTTTATTCATCTGAGCAAGGTGAAACA
CGGGCCCTTAAAATCTAATTCTCATTGTTCATAGTTGCAAGGGAAGTGATCTTTCCGAGTTGATACAAAG
ACACTAAACATTTCAAAAGCATGTATGTGGACAAAACATAATTAGACCATCTTAATTGGAGTAGTAATTT
ATTTCTGTCTTAAATGTGATTTTCACTTTAAAAGCGTTAAATGGTGATAGATTAATCCTTGAAGTTACTC
TTCTATATATTATAGAGAAACCAATGTTACTAACAAAAGGGGTCTACCTAACGCATATGATTGAGTAATC
CGTATATTTTATAAACCAAACAATTAACTTCTTACTTTTTAAGAATCAACTAACAACATAGAAAAGACAT
TTATCCTTATGTAATCCTCGGCTTAGTTGAAATTAACTTTTGTTGGACCTCAAGACGCTTATTCATAGTA
TGGATCCCTGCAGCTCGAGAGGGGGGCGGCCGCGAGCTCTTAATTAGCTAGCAGATCTTTTTCCCTCTGC
CAAAAATTATGGGGACATCATGAAGCCCCTTGAGCATCTGACTTCTGGCTAATAAAGGAAATTTATTTTC
ATTGCAATAGTGTGTTGGAATTTTTTGTGTCTCTCACTCGGAAGGACATATGGGAGGGCAAATCATTTAA
AACATCAGAATGAGTATTTGGTTTAGAGTTTGGCAACATATGCCCATATGCTGGCTGCCATGAACAAAGG
TGGCTATAAAGAGGTCATCAGTATATGAAACAGCCCCCTGCTGTCCATTCCTTATTCCATAGAAAAGCCT
TGACTTGAGGTTAGATTTTTTTTATATTTTGTTTTGTGTTATTTTTTTCTTTAACATCCCTAAAATTTTC
CTTACATGTTTTACTAGCCAGATTTTTCCTCCTCTCCTGACTACTCCCAGTCATAGCTGTCCCTCTTCTC
TTATGAAGATCCCTCGACCTGCAGCCCAAGCTTGGCGTAATCATGGTCATAGCTGTTTCCTGTGTGAAAT
TGTTATCCGCTCACAATTCCACACAACATACGAGCCGGAAGCATAAAGTGTAAAGCCTGGGGTGCCTAAT
GAGTGAGCTAACTCACATTAATTGCGTTGCGCTCACTGCCCGCTTTCCAGTCGGGAAACCTGTCGTGCCA
GCGGATCCGCATCTCAATTAGTCAGCAACCATAGTCCCGCCCCTAACTCCGCCCATCCCGCCCCTAACTC
CGCCCAGTTCCGCCCATTCTCCGCCCCATGGCTGACTAATTTTTTTTATTTATGCAGAGGCCGAGGCCGC
CTCGGCCTCTGAGCTATTCCAGAAGTAGTGAGGAGGCTTTTTTGGAGGCCTAGGCTTTTGCAAAAAGCTA
ACTTGTTTATTGCAGCTTATAATGGTTACAAATAAAGCAATAGCATCACAAATTTCACAAATAAAGCATT
TTTTTCACTGCATTCTAGTTGTGGTTTGTCCAAACTCATCAATGTATCTTATCATGTCTGGATCCGCTGC
ATTAATGAATCGGCCAACGCGCGGGGAGAGGCGGTTTGCGTATTGGGCGCTCTTCCGCTTCCTCGCTCAC
TGACTCGCTGCGCTCGGTCGTTCGGCTGCGGCGAGCGGTATCAGCTCACTCAAAGGCGGTAATACGGTTA
TCCACAGAATCAGGGGATAACGCAGGAAAGAACATGTGAGCAAAAGGCCAGCAAAAGGCCAGGAACCGTA
AAAAGGCCGCGTTGCTGGCGTTTTTCCATAGGCTCCGCCCCCCTGACGAGCATCACAAAAATCGACGCTC
AAGTCAGAGGTGGCGAAACCCGACAGGACTATAAAGATACCAGGCGTTTCCCCCTGGAAGCTCCCTCGTG
CGCTCTCCTGTTCCGACCCTGCCGCTTACCGGATACCTGTCCGCCTTTCTCCCTTCGGGAAGCGTGGCGC
TTTCTCAATGCTCACGCTGTAGGTATCTCAGTTCGGTGTAGGTCGTTCGCTCCAAGCTGGGCTGTGTGCA
CGAACCCCCCGTTCAGCCCGACCGCTGCGCCTTATCCGGTAACTATCGTCTTGAGTCCAACCCGGTAAGA
CACGACTTATCGCCACTGGCAGCAGCCACTGGTAACAGGATTAGCAGAGCGAGGTATGTAGGCGGTGCTA
CAGAGTTCTTGAAGTGGTGGCCTAACTACGGCTACACTAGAAGGACAGTATTTGGTATCTGCGCTCTGCT
GAAGCCAGTTACCTTCGGAAAAAGAGTTGGTAGCTCTTGATCCGGCAAACAAACCACCGCTGGTAGCGGT
GGTTTTTTTGTTTGCAAGCAGCAGATTACGCGCAGAAAAAAAGGATCTCAAGAAGATCCTTTGATCTTTT
CTACGGGGTCTGACGCTCAGTGGAACGAAAACTCACGTTAAGGGATTTTGGTCATGAGATTATCAAAAAG
GATCTTCACCTAGATCCTTTTAAATTAAAAATGAAGTTTTAAATCAATCTAAAGTATATATGAGTAAACT
TGGTCTGACAGTTACCAATGCTTAATCAGTGAGGCACCTATCTCAGCGATCTGTCTATTTCGTTCATCCA
TAGTTGCCTGACTCCCCGTCGTGTAGATAACTACGATACGGGAGGGCTTACCATCTGGCCCCAGTGCTGC
AATGATACCGCGAGACCCACGCTCACCGGCTCCAGATTTATCAGCAATAAACCAGCCAGCCGGAAGGGCC
GAGCGCAGAAGTGGTCCTGCAACTTTATCCGCCTCCATCCAGTCTATTAATTGTTGCCGGGAAGCTAGAG
TAAGTAGTTCGCCAGTTAATAGTTTGCGCAACGTTGTTGCCATTGCTACAGGCATCGTGGTGTCACGCTC
GTCGTTTGGTATGGCTTCATTCAGCTCCGGTTCCCAACGATCAAGGCGAGTTACATGATCCCCCATGTTG
TGCAAAAAAGCGGTTAGCTCCTTCGGTCCTCCGATCGTTGTCAGAAGTAAGTTGGCCGCAGTGTTATCAC
TCATGGTTATGGCAGCACTGCATAATTCTCTTACTGTCATGCCATCCGTAAGATGCTTTTCTGTGACTGG
TGAGTACTCAACCAAGTCATTCTGAGAATAGTGTATGCGGCGACCGAGTTGCTCTTGCCCGGCGTCAATA
CGGGATAATACCGCGCCACATAGCAGAACTTTAAAAGTGCTCATCATTGGAAAACGTTCTTCGGGGCGAA
AACTCTCAAGGATCTTACCGCTGTTGAGATCCAGTTCGATGTAACCCACTCGTGCACCCAACTGATCTTC
AGCATCTTTTACTTTCACCAGCGTTTCTGGGTGAGCAAAAACAGGAAGGCAAAATGCCGCAAAAAAGGGA
ATAAGGGCGACACGGAAATGTTGAATACTCATACTCTTCCTTTTTCAATATTATTGAAGCATTTATCAGG
GTTATTGTCTCATGAGCGGATACATATTTGAATGTATTTAGAAAAATAAACAAATAGGGGTTCCGCGCAC
ATTTCCCCGAAAAGTGCCACCTG
Features (pLannotate 1.2.2; 17 found; start..end, strand, type, name):
      4..383     +  enhancer       CMV enhancer: human cytomegalovirus immediate early enhancer
    386..661     +  promoter       chicken β-actin promoter: No description available
    662..1674    +  intron         chimeric intron: chimera between introns from chicken β-actin and rabbit β-globin
   1672..1728    +  CDS            HBB (fragment): HBB_LEPEU - Experimental evidence at protein level: Swiss-Prot protein existence level 1. Involved in oxygen transport from the lung to the various peripheral tissues. From Lepus europaeus (European hare).
   1759..2745    +  CDS            VP35: VP35_MABVO - Experimental evidence at protein level: Swiss-Prot protein existence level 1. Plays an essential role in viral RNA synthesis and also a role in suppressing innate immune signaling. From Lake Victoria marburgvirus (strain Ozolin-75) (MARV) (Marburg virus (strain South Africa/Ozolin/1975)).
   3271..3326    +  polyA_signal   β-globin poly(A) signal: rabbit β-globin polyadenylation signal (Gil and Proudfoot, 1987)
   3710..3726    -  protein_bind   lac operator: The lac repressor binds to the lac operator to inhibit transcription in E. coli. This inhibition can be relieved by adding lactose or isopropyl-β-D-thiogalactopyranoside (IPTG). lac repressor encoded by lacI
   3734..3764    -  promoter       lac promoter: promoter for the E. coli lac operon
   3779..3800    -  protein_bind   CAP binding site: CAP binding activates transcription in the presence of cAMP. E. coli catabolite activator protein
   3813..3852    -  CDS            lacI (fragment): lac repressor; lacI; The lac repressor binds to the lac operator to inhibit transcription in E. coli. This inhibition can be relieved by adding lactose or isopropyl-β-D-thiogalactopyranoside (IPTG).
   3859..3881    +  promoter       SV40 promoter (fragment): SV40 enhancer and early promoter
   3905..4040    +  rep_origin     SV40 ori: SV40 origin of replication
   4060..4194    +  polyA_signal   SV40 poly(A) signal: SV40 polyadenylation signal
   4196..4250    -  CDS            lacI (fragment): lac repressor; lacI; The lac repressor binds to the lac operator to inhibit transcription in E. coli. This inhibition can be relieved by adding lactose or isopropyl-β-D-thiogalactopyranoside (IPTG).
   4433..5021    -  rep_origin     ori: high-copy-number ColE1/pMB1/pBR322/pUC origin of replication
   5192..6052    -  CDS            AmpR: β-lactamase; bla; confers resistance to ampicillin, carbenicillin, and related antibiotics
   6053..6157    -  promoter       AmpR promoter: bla
