>Addgene plasmid #135471 | pCAGGS_VP35_MARV | addgene full sequence | sequence record 268553 | Addgene NGS Result
CTATTACCATGGTCGAGGTGAGCCCCACGTTCTGCTTCACTCTCCCCATCTCCCCCCCCTCCCCACCCCC
AATTTTGTATTTATTTATTTTTTAATTATTTTGTGCAGCGATGGGGGCNGGGGGGGGGGSGCGCGCCAGG
CGGGGCGGGGCGGGGCGAGGGGCGGGGCGGGGCGAGGCGGAGAGGTGCGGCGGCAGCCAATCAGAGCGGC
GCGCTCCGAAAGTTTCCTTTTATGGCGAGGCGGCGGCGGCGGCGGCCCTATAAAAAGCGAAGCGCGCGGC
GGGCGGGAGTCGCTGCGCGCTGCCTTCGCCCCGTGCCCCGCTCCGCCGCCGCCTCGCGCCGCCCGCCCCG
GCTCTGACTGACCGCGTTACTCCCACAGGTGAGCGGGCGGGACGGCCCTTCTCCTCCGGGCTGTAATTAG
CGCTTGGTTTAATGACGGCTTGTTTCTTTTCTGTGGCTGCGTGAAAGCCTTGAGGGGCTCCGGGAGGGCC
CTTTGTGCGGGGGGAGCGGCTCGGGGGGTGCGTGCGTGTGTGTGTGCGTGGGGAGCGCCGCGTGCGGCTC
CGCGCTGCCCGGCGGCTGTGAGCGCTGCGGGCGCGGCGCGGGGCTTTGTGCGCTCCGCAGTGTGCGCGAG
GGGAGCGCGGCCGGGGGCGGTGCCCCGCGGTGCGGGGGGGGCTGCGAGGGGAACAAAGGCTGCGTGCGGG
GTGTGTGCGTGGGGGGGTGAGCAGGGGGTGTGGGCGCGTCGGTCGGGCTGCAACCCCCCCTGCACCCCCC
TCCCCGAGTTGCTGAGCACGGCCCGGCTTCGGGTGCGGGGCTCCGTACGGGGCGTGGCGCGGGGCTCGCC
GTGCCGGGCGGGGGGTGGCGGCAGGTGGGGGTGCCGGGCGGGGCGGGGCCGCCTCGGGCCGGGGAGGGCT
CGGGGGAGGGGCGCGGCGGCCCCCGGAGCGCCGGCGGCTGTCGAGGCGCGGCGAGCCGCAGCCATTGCCT
TTTATGGTAATCGTGCGAGAGGGCGCAGGGACTTCCTTTGTCCCAAATCTGTGCGGAGCCGAAATCTGGG
AGGCGCCGCCGCACCCCCTCTAGCGGGCGCGGGGCGAAGCGGTGCGGCGCCGGCAGGAAGGAAATGGGCG
GGGAGGGCCTTCGTGCGTCGCCGCGCCGCCGTCCCCTTCTCCCTCTCCAGCCTCGGGGCTGTCCGCGGGG
GGACGGCTGCCTTCGGGGGGGACGGGGCAGGGCGGGGTTCGGCTTCTGGCGTGTGACCGGCGGCTCTAGA
GCCTCTGCTAACCATGTTCATGCCTTCTTCTTTTTCCTACAGCTCCTGGGCAACGTGCTGGTTATTGTGC
TGTCTCATCATTTTGGCAAAGAATTCCCCGGGGAGCTCACTAGTGGATCCCTCACAATGTGGGACTCATC
ATACATGCAGCAAGTCAGCGAAGGGTTGATGACTGGAAAAGTACCCATAGATCAAGTGTTTGGTGCCAAT
CCCTTAGAGAAGTTATACAAGAGAAGAAAACCAAAAGGCACAGTTGGACTACAATGTAGCCCTTGTCTAA
TGTCAAAGGCGACAAGTACTGATGATATTATTTGGGACCAACTGATCGTGAAGAGAACACTAGCTGATCT
ACTTATACCGATAAATAGGCAGATATCAGACATTCAAAGCACTCTAAGCGAAGTAACAACAAGAGTCCAT
GAAATTGAGCGGCAATTACATGAGATTACCCCAGTTTTAAAAATGGGAAGGACACTGGAAGCAATTTCCA
AGGGGATGTCAGAAATGTTAGCCAAATACGACCACCTTGTAATTTCAACTGGAAGAACCACTGCACCAGC
TGCTGCCTTTGATGCCTACTTAAATGAGCATGGTGTCCCTCCCCCTCAACCCGCGATTTTCAAAGATCTT
GGGGTTGCCCAACAAGCTTGTAGTAAGGGGACCATGGTTAAAAATGCAACAACAGATGCAGCCGACAAGA
TGTCGAAGGTTCTTGAACTCAGTGAGGAAACGTTCTCCAAGCCAAACCTTTCAGCTAAGGATTTAGCCCT
TTTATTGTTTACCCATCTACCCGGCAACAACACTCCATTCCATATCCTAGCTCAGGTCCTTTCAAAAATT
GCTTACAAGTCAGGAAAATCCGGAGCATTCTTGGATGCATTTCACCAGATTCTAAGTGAAGGAGAGAATG
CTCAGGCGGCATTAACTCGACTAAGCAGAACATTTGACGCTTTCCTTGGAGTGGTTCCTCCAGTGATAAG
AGTCAAAAACTTCCAAACAGTCCCTCGTCCATGTCAAAAAAGTCTTCGGGCTGTCCCTCCAAATCCAACA
ATTGACAAAGGATGGGTCTGTGTTTATTCATCTGAGCAAGGTGAAACACGGGCCCTTAAAATCTAATTCT
CATTGTTCATAGTTGCAAGGGAAGTGATCTTTCCGAGTTGATACAAAGACACTAAACATTTCAAAAGCAT
GTATGTGGACAAAACATAATTAGACCATCTTAATTGGAGTAGTAATTTATTTCTGTCTTAAATGTGATTT
TCACTTTAAAAGCGTTAAATGGTGATAGATTAATCCTTGAAGTTACTCTTCTATATATTATAGAGAAACC
AATGTTACTAACAAAAGGGGTCTACCTAACGCATATGATTGAGTAATCCGTATATTTTATAAACCAAACA
ATTAACTTCTTACTTTTTAAGAATCAACTAACAACATAGAAAAGACATTTATCCTTATGTAATCCTCGGC
TTAGTTGAAATTAACTTTTGTTGGACCTCAAGACGCTTATTCATAGTATGGATCCCTGCAGCTCGAGAGG
GGGGCGGCCGCGAGCTCTTAATTAGCTAGCAGATCTTTTTCCCTCTGCCAAAAATTATGGGGACATCATG
AAGCCCCTTGAGCATCTGACTTCTGGCTAATAAAGGAAATTTATTTTCATTGCAATAGTGTGTTGGAATT
TTTTGTGTCTCTCACTCGGAAGGACATATGGGAGGGCAAATCATTTAAAACATCAGAATGAGTATTTGGT
TTAGAGTTTGGCAACATATGCCCATATGCTGGCTGCCATGAACAAAGGTTGGCTATAAAGAGGTCATCAG
TATATGAAACAGCCCCCTGCTGTCCATTCCTTATTCCATAGAAAAGCCTTGACTTGAGGTTAGATTTTTT
TTATATTTTGTTTTGTGTTATTTTTTTCTTTAACATCCCTAAAATTTTCCTTACATGTTTTACTAGCCAG
ATTTTTCCTCCTCTCCTGACTACTCCCAGTCATAGCTGTCCCTCTTCTCTTATGGAGATCCCTCGACCTG
CAGCCCAAGCTTGGCGTAATCATGGTCATAGCTGTTTCCTGTGTGAAATTGTTATCCGCTCACAATTCCA
CACAACATACGAGCCGGAAGCATAAAGTGTAAAGCCTGGGGTGCCTAATGAGTGAGCTAACTCACATTAA
TTGCGTTGCGCTCACTGCCCGCTTTCCAGTCGGGAAACCTGTCGTGCCAGCGGATCCGCATCTCAATTAG
TCAGCAACCATAGTCCCGCCCCTAACTCCGCCCATCCCGCCCCTAACTCCGCCCAGTTCCGCCCATTCTC
CGCCCCATGGCTGACTAATTTTTTTTATTTATGCAGAGGCCGAGGCCGCCTCGGCCTCTGAGCTATTCCA
GAAGTAGTGAGGAGGCTTTTTTGGAGGCCTAGGCTTTTGCAAAAAGCTAACTTGTTTATTGCAGCTTATA
ATGGTTACAAATAAAGCAATAGCATCACAAATTTCACAAATAAAGCATTTTTTTCACTGCATTCTAGTTG
TGGTTTGTCCAAACTCATCAATGTATCTTATCATGTCTGGATCCGCTGCATTAATGAATCGGCCAACGCG
CGGGGAGAGGCGGTTTGCGTATTGGGCGCTCTTCCGCTTCCTCGCTCACTGACTCGCTGCGCTCGGTCGT
TCGGCTGCGGCGAGCGGTATCAGCTCACTCAAAGGCGGTAATACGGTTATCCACAGAATCAGGGGATAAC
GCAGGAAAGAACATGTGAGCAAAAGGCCAGCAAAAGGCCAGGAACCGTAAAAAGGCCGCGTTGCTGGCGT
TTTTCCATAGGCTCCGCCCCCCTGACGAGCATCACAAAAATCGACGCTCAAGTCAGAGGTGGCGAAACCC
GACAGGACTATAAAGATACCAGGCGTTTCCCCCTGGAAGCTCCCTCGTGCGCTCTCCTGTTCCGACCCTG
CCGCTTACCGGATACCTGTCCGCCTTTCTCCCTTCGGGAAGCGTGGCGCTTTCTCATAGCTCACGCTGTA
GGTATCTCAGTTCGGTGTAGGTCGTTCGCTCCAAGCTGGGCTGTGTGCACGAACCCCCCGTTCAGCCCGA
CCGCTGCGCCTTATCCGGTAACTATCGTCTTGAGTCCAACCCGGTAAGACACGACTTATCGCCACTGGCA
GCAGCCACTGGTAACAGGATTAGCAGAGCGAGGTATGTAGGCGGTGCTACAGAGTTCTTGAAGTGGTGGC
CTAACTACGGCTACACTAGAAGAACAGTATTTGGTATCTGCGCTCTGCTGAAGCCAGTTACCTTCGGAAA
AAGAGTTGGTAGCTCTTGATCCGGCAAACAAACCACCGCTGGTAGCGGTGGTTTTTTTGTTTGCAAGCAG
CAGATTACGCGCAGAAAAAAAGGATCTCAAGAAGATCCTTTGATCTTTTCTACGGGGTCTGACGCTCAGT
GGAACGAAAACTCACGTTAAGGGATTTTGGTCATGAGATTATCAAAAAGGATCTTCACCTAGATCCTTTT
AAATTAAAAATGAAGTTTTAAATCAATCTAAAGTATATATGAGTAAACTTGGTCTGACAGTTACCAATGC
TTAATCAGTGAGGCACCTATCTCAGCGATCTGTCTATTTCGTTCATCCATAGTTGCCTGACTCCCCGTCG
TGTAGATAACTACGATACGGGAGGGCTTACCATCTGGCCCCAGTGCTGCAATGATACCGCGAGACCCACG
CTCACCGGCTCCAGATTTATCAGCAATAAACCAGCCAGCCGGAAGGGCCGAGCGCAGAAGTGGTCCTGCA
ACTTTATCCGCCTCCATCCAGTCTATTAATTGTTGCCGGGAAGCTAGAGTAAGTAGTTCGCCAGTTAATA
GTTTGCGCAACGTTGTTGCCATTGCTACAGGCATCGTGGTGTCACGCTCGTCGTTTGGTATGGCTTCATT
CAGCTCCGGTTCCCAACGATCAAGGCGAGTTACATGATCCCCCATGTTGTGCAAAAAAGCGGTTAGCTCC
TTCGGTCCTCCGATCGTTGTCAGAAGTAAGTTGGCCGCAGTGTTATCACTCATGGTTATGGCAGCACTGC
ATAATTCTCTTACTGTCATGCCATCCGTAAGATGCTTTTCTGTGACTGGTGAGTACTCAACCAAGTCATT
CTGAGAATAGTGTATGCGGCGACCGAGTTGCTCTTGCCCGGCGTCAATACGGGATAATACCGCGCCACAT
AGCAGAACTTTAAAAGTGCTCATCATTGGAAAACGTTCTTCGGGGCGAAAACTCTCAAGGATCTTACCGC
TGTTGAGATCCAGTTCGATGTAACCCACTCGTGCACCCAACTGATCTTCAGCATCTTTTACTTTCACCAG
CGTTTCTGGGTGAGCAAAAACAGGAAGGCAAAATGCCGCAAAAAAGGGAATAAGGGCGACACGGAAATGT
TGAATACTCATACTCTTCCTTTTTCAATATTATTGAAGCATTTATCAGGGTTATTGTCTCATGAGCGGAT
ACATATTTGAATGTATTTAGAAAAATAAACAAATAGGGGTTCCGCGCACATTTCCCCGAAAAGTGCCACC
TGGGTCGACATTGATTATTGACTAGTTATTAATAGTAATCAATTACGGGGTCATTAGTTCATAGCCCATA
TATGGAGTTCCGCGTTACATAACTTACGGTAAATGGCCCGCCTGGCTGACCGCCCAACGACCCCCGCCCA
TTGACGTCAATAATGACGTATGTTCCCATAGTAACGCCAATAGGGACTTTCCATTGACGTCAATGGGTGG
AGTATTTACGGTAAACTGCCCACTTGGCAGTACATCAAGTGTATCATATGCCAAGTACGCCCCCTATTGA
CGTCAATGACGGTAAATGGCCCGCCTGGCATTATGCCCAGTACATGACCTTATGGGACTTTCCTACTTGG
CAGTACATCTACGTATTAGTCATCG
Features (pLannotate 1.2.2; 17 found; start..end, strand, type, name):
     13..285     +  promoter       chicken β-actin promoter: No description available
    286..1302    +  intron         chimeric intron: chimera between introns from chicken β-actin and rabbit β-globin
   1300..1356    +  CDS            HBB (fragment): HBB_LEPEU - Experimental evidence at protein level: Swiss-Prot protein existence level 1. Involved in oxygen transport from the lung to the various peripheral tissues. From Lepus europaeus (European hare).
   1387..2373    +  CDS            VP35: VP35_MABVO - Experimental evidence at protein level: Swiss-Prot protein existence level 1. Plays an essential role in viral RNA synthesis and also a role in suppressing innate immune signaling. From Lake Victoria marburgvirus (strain Ozolin-75) (MARV) (Marburg virus (strain South Africa/Ozolin/1975)).
   2899..2954    +  polyA_signal   β-globin poly(A) signal: rabbit β-globin polyadenylation signal (Gil and Proudfoot, 1987)
   3339..3355    -  protein_bind   lac operator: The lac repressor binds to the lac operator to inhibit transcription in E. coli. This inhibition can be relieved by adding lactose or isopropyl-β-D-thiogalactopyranoside (IPTG). lac repressor encoded by lacI
   3363..3393    -  promoter       lac promoter: promoter for the E. coli lac operon
   3408..3429    -  protein_bind   CAP binding site: CAP binding activates transcription in the presence of cAMP. E. coli catabolite activator protein
   3442..3481    -  CDS            lacI (fragment): lac repressor; lacI; The lac repressor binds to the lac operator to inhibit transcription in E. coli. This inhibition can be relieved by adding lactose or isopropyl-β-D-thiogalactopyranoside (IPTG).
   3488..3510    +  promoter       SV40 promoter (fragment): SV40 enhancer and early promoter
   3534..3669    +  rep_origin     SV40 ori: SV40 origin of replication
   3689..3823    +  polyA_signal   SV40 poly(A) signal: SV40 polyadenylation signal
   3825..3879    -  CDS            lacI (fragment): lac repressor; lacI; The lac repressor binds to the lac operator to inhibit transcription in E. coli. This inhibition can be relieved by adding lactose or isopropyl-β-D-thiogalactopyranoside (IPTG).
   4062..4650    -  rep_origin     ori: high-copy-number ColE1/pMB1/pBR322/pUC origin of replication
   4821..5681    -  CDS            AmpR: β-lactamase; bla; confers resistance to ampicillin, carbenicillin, and related antibiotics
   5682..5786    -  promoter       AmpR promoter: bla
   5817..11      +  enhancer       CMV enhancer (across the origin): human cytomegalovirus immediate early enhancer
