[The description below was written by a language model from this plasmid's Addgene catalogue record and pLannotate feature annotations shown in this document.]
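Description:
pCAGGS_VP35_MARV is a mammalian expression plasmid of about 6.2 kb, built on the pCAGGS backbone, that expresses the VP35 gene of Marburg virus (Musoke variant, no mutations recorded). It is maintained in E. coli through a high-copy ColE1/pUC-type origin and selected with ampicillin via the β-lactamase gene and its own promoter. The backbone also carries remnants of lac regulatory sequence (lac promoter, operator, CAP site and small lacI fragments). An SV40 origin of replication with an adjacent SV40 poly(A) signal is present as well; the origin can support episomal amplification in cells that supply SV40 large T antigen.

The expression cassette uses the composite promoter the record calls "AG": a CMV immediate-early enhancer fused to the chicken β-actin promoter, followed by a chimeric chicken β-actin/rabbit β-globin intron. This arrangement drives strong constitutive transcription in many mammalian cell types. The VP35 open reading frame follows a short β-globin-derived stretch at the end of the intron and is terminated by the rabbit β-globin polyadenylation signal. No epitope tag or reporter is annotated. The depositor notes that the gene is flanked by BamHI sites. The automated annotation matched the coding sequence to VP35 of the Ozolin strain, which reflects the closest database entry rather than contradicting the stated Musoke origin.

VP35 is the filovirus polymerase cofactor, needed for viral RNA synthesis, and it also antagonises innate immune signalling. The associated publication describes a recombinant EGFP-expressing Marburg virus, which suggests use as a support plasmid supplying VP35 in trans for virus rescue or minigenome assays, although the record does not say so explicitly. The depositor and sequencing-derived records differ by two nucleotides and show the same feature set.
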