Addgene plasmid #135471: pCAGGS_VP35_MARV
Purpose: Encodes Marburg virus VP35 gene under control of the AG promoter
Depositing lab: Elke Mühlberger. Depositing organization: Boston University Medical Campus. Publication: Recombinant Marburg virus expressing EGFP allows rapid screening of virus growth and real-time visualization of virus spread. Schmidt KM, Schumann M, Olejnik J, Krahling V, Muhlberger E. J Infect Dis. 2011 Nov;204 Suppl 3:S861-70. doi: 10.1093/infdis/jir308. PubMed 21987762.
Backbone
  Vector backbone: pCAGGS
  Vector type: Mammalian Expression
Growth in bacteria
  Bacterial resistance: Ampicillin, 100 μg/mL
  Growth temperature: 37°C
  Growth strain: DH5alpha
  Copy number: High Copy
Gene/Insert
  Gene/Insert name: VP35
  Species: Marburg marburgvirus, Musoke variant
  Mutation: None
  Promoter: AG
  Cloning method: Restriction Enzyme; 5′ cloning site EcoRI/StuI (not destroyed); 3′ cloning site EcoRI/SmaI (destroyed during cloning)
  Sequencing primers: 5′ Unknown
Terms and licenses: Academic/Nonprofit Terms; Industry Terms: Not Available to Industry
Depositor comments: VP35 gene flanked by BamHI sites
How to cite: pCAGGS_VP35_MARV was a gift from Elke Mühlberger (Addgene plasmid # 135471 ; http://n2t.net/addgene:135471 ; RRID:Addgene_135471)
